Addgene plasmid #26984: MIG(F)-CRel
Depositing lab: Stephen Smale. Depositing organization: University of California, Los Angeles (UCLA). Publication: A c-Rel subdomain responsible for enhanced DNA-binding affinity and selective gene activation. Sanjabi S, Williams KJ, Saccani S, Zhou L, Hoffmann A, Ghosh G, Gerondakis S, Natoli G, Smale ST. Genes Dev. 2005 Sep 15. 19(18):2138-51. 10.1101/gad.1329805 PubMed 16166378.
Backbone
  Vector backbone: pMIG
  Backbone size w/o insert (bp): 6500
  Vector type: Mammalian Expression, Retroviral
Growth in bacteria
  Bacterial resistance: Ampicillin, 100 μg/mL
  Growth temperature: 37°C
  Growth strain: DH5alpha
  Copy number: Low Copy
Gene/Insert
  Gene/Insert name: CRel (alt name: Rel)
  Species: M. musculus (mouse)
  Insert size (bp): 1767
  GenBank ID: NM_009044
  Entrez Gene: Rel (a.k.a. c-Rel)
  Tag / fusion protein: Flag (C terminal on insert)
  Cloning method: Restriction Enzyme; 5′ cloning site BglII (unknown if destroyed); 3′ cloning site EcoRI (unknown if destroyed)
  Sequencing primers: 5′ pLXSN-5
Terms and licenses: Academic/Nonprofit Terms; Industry Terms: Not Available to Industry
How to cite: MIG(F)-CRel was a gift from Stephen Smale (Addgene plasmid # 26984 ; http://n2t.net/addgene:26984 ; RRID:Addgene_26984)
