[The description below was written by a language model from this plasmid's Addgene catalogue record.]
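Description:
MIG(F)-CRel is a retroviral mammalian expression plasmid built on the pMIG backbone (about 6.5 kb without insert). It carries the mouse Rel gene, which encodes the NF-κB family transcription factor c-Rel. The insert of roughly 1.8 kb was placed between BglII and EcoRI sites, although the record does not say whether these sites survived cloning. It is fused to a Flag epitope, recorded as C-terminal on the insert, which allows the expressed protein to be detected or immunoprecipitated with anti-Flag antibodies. The plasmid is maintained in E. coli as a low-copy construct under ampicillin selection.

No feature table accompanies the entry, so the promoter, packaging signal and any reporter are not explicitly recorded. pMIG-type vectors are generally MSCV-derived. In these vectors the retroviral long terminal repeats drive transcription of the inserted gene, and a downstream IRES-GFP cassette marks transduced cells. That arrangement probably applies here, but it is inferred from the backbone name rather than stated in the record. As with other retroviral vectors, the plasmid would be introduced into a packaging cell line to produce virus that stably integrates the c-Rel expression cassette into dividing target cells.

The associated publication concerns a c-Rel subdomain responsible for enhanced DNA-binding affinity and selective gene activation. This suggests the construct was used to express tagged c-Rel in mammalian cells, for example to test how c-Rel contributes to target gene activation and how it differs from related family members.
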