>Addgene plasmid #26984 | MIG(F)-CRel | addgene partial sequence | sequence record 32981 | 26984 with pLXSN-5
CCTCCTTCTCTGGCGCCGGAATTAGATCAACCATGGACTACAAGGACGACGATGACGATAAGGCCATGGC
CTCGAGTGGATATAATCCATACGTAGAAATAATTGAACAGCCAAGGCAGAGGGGAATGCGGTTTAGATAC
AAGTGTGAAGGGCGATCAGCAGGTAGCATCCCAGGGGAGCGCAGCACAGACAACAACCGGACATACCCGT
CTGTCCAGATTATGAACTACTATGGAAAAGGAAAAATAAGAATTACATTAGTAACAAAGAATGATCCATA
TAAGCCTCATCCTCATGATTTAGTTGGAAAAGATTGCAGAGATGGATACTATGAAGCAGAATTTGGACCA
GAACGCAGACCTTTGTTTTTTCAAAATTTGGGTATTCGGTGTGTAAAGAAAAAGGAAGTGAAAGAAGCTA
TTATTTTAAGGATTAGTGCAGGAATCAATCCTTTCAATGTCCCTGAACAGCAGCTGCTGGACATTGAAGA
CTGCGACCTCAATGTGGTGAGGCTGTGTTTTCAAGTTTTCCTTCCTGATGAACATGGTAACTTCACAACT
GCTCTGCCTCCCATTGTTTCTAACCCAATTTATGACAACCGTGCCCCAAATACTGCAGAATTAAGGATCT
GCCGTGTGAACAAGAACTGTGGAAGTGTCAGGGGAGGAGATGAAATATTTCTGCTTTGTGACAAAGTTCA
GAAAGATGATATAGAAGTTCGTTTTGTGTTGAATGACTGGGAAGCCAGAGGTGTTTTTTCACAAGCTGAT
GTACACCGCCAAGTAGCCATTGTTTTCAAGACTCCTCCGTATTGCAAAGCTATACTGGAGCCTGTGACAG
TGAAAATGCAGCTGCGGAGGCCTTCTGACCAGGAAGTTAGTGAGTCTATGGATTTCAGATACTGC
